>Addgene plasmid #114371 | pAAV-EF1α-FRT-FLEX-GtACR2-EYFP-MBD | depositor full sequence | sequence record 215867 | pAAV-EF1α-FRT-FLEX-GtACR2-EYFP-MBD sequence 7332 bps
CCTGCAGGCAGCTGCGCGCTCGCTCGCTCACTGAGGCCGCCCGGGCAAAGCCCGGGCGTCGGGCGACCTT
TGGTCGCCCGGCCTCAGTGAGCGAGCGAGCGCGCAGAGAGGGAGTGGCCAACTCCATCACTAGGGGTTCC
TGCGGCCGCACGCGTAAGCTTTGCAAAGATGGATAAAGTTTTAAACAGAGAGGAATCTTTGCAGCTAATG
GACCTTCTAGGTCTTGAAAGGAGTGGGAATTGGCTCCGGTGCCCGTCAGTGGGCAGAGCGCACATCGCCC
ACAGTCCCCGAGAAGTTGGGGGGAGGGGTCGGCAATTGAACCGGTGCCTAGAGAAGGTGGCGCGGGGTAA
ACTGGGAAAGTGATGTCGTGTACTGGCTCCGCCTTTTTCCCGAGGGTGGGGGAGAACCGTATATAAGTGC
AGTAGTCGCCGTGAACGTTCTTTTTCGCAACGGGTTTGCCGCCAGAACACAGGTAAGTGCCGTGTGTGGT
TCCCGCGGGCCTGGCCTCTTTACGGGTTATGGCCCTTGCGTGCCTTGAATTACTTCCACTGGCTGCAGTA
CGTGATTCTTGATCCCGAGCTTCGGGTTGGAAGTGGGTGGGAGAGTTCGAGGCCTTGCGCTTAAGGAGCC
CCTTCGCCTCGTGCTTGAGTTGAGGCCTGGCCTGGGCGCTGGGGCCGCCGCGTGCGAATCTGGTGGCACC
TTCGCGCCTGTCTCGCTGCTTTCGATAAGTCTCTAGCCATTTAAAATTTTTGATGACCTGCTGCGACGCT
TTTTTTCTGGCAAGATAGTCTTGTAAATGCGGGCCAAGATCTGCACACTGGTATTTCGGTTTTTGGGGCC
GCGGGCGGCGACGGGGCCCGTGCGTCCCAGCGCACATGTTCGGCGAGGCGGGGCCTGCGAGCGCGGCCAC
CGAGAATCGGACGGGGGTAGTCTCAAGCTGGCCGGCCTGCTCTGGTGCCTGGCCTCGCGCCGCCGTGTAT
CGCCCCGCCCTGGGCGGCAAGGCTGGCCCGGTCGGCACCAGTTGCGTGAGCGGAAAGATGGCCGCTTCCC
GGCCCTGCTGCAGGGAGCTCAAAATGGAGGACGCGGCGCTCGGGAGAGCGGGCGGGTGAGTCACCCACAC
AAAGGAAAAGGGCCTTTCCGTCCTCAGCCGTCGCTTCATGTGACTCCACGGAGTACCGGGCGCCGTCCAG
GCACCTCGATTAGTTCTCGAGCTTTTGGAGTACGTCGTCTTTAGGTTGGGGGGAGGGGTTTTATGCGATG
GAGTTTCCCCACACTGAGTGGGTGGAGACTGAAGTTAGGCCAGCTTGGCACTTGATGTAATTCTCCTTGG
AATTTGCCCTTTTTGAGTTTGGATCTTGGTTCATTCTCAAGCCTCAGACAGTGGTTCAAAGTTTTTTTCT
TCCATTTCAGGTGTCGTGAGGTACCGAAGTTCCTATTCTATCAGAAGTATAGGAACTTCGCAGAATGGTA
GCTGGATTGTAGCTGCTATTAGCAATATGAAACCTCTTAGAAGTTCCTATTCTCTAGAAAGTATAGGAAC
TTCGAATTCTTACTTGTACAGTTTAAACTCAATCGCTGTCCTCCTCGAAATCTACATCTCGGAAACTAAG
CAGTCGCTTCTTCTTCTTGCTGTTTAGTGGTTGATCTCGAGAGCCTGATCCACGCGTACCGCTACCGCTT
CCCTTGTACAGCTCGTCCATGCCGAGAGTGATCCCGGCGGCGGTCACGAACTCCAGCAGGACCATGTGAT
CGCGCTTCTCGTTGGGGTCTTTGCTCAGGGCGGACTGGTAGCTCAGGTAGTGGTTGTCGGGCAGCAGCAC
GGGGCCGTCGCCGATGGGGGTGTTCTGCTGGTAGTGGTCGGCGAGCTGCACGCTGCCGTCCTCGATGTTG
TGGCGGATCTTGAAGTTCACCTTGATGCCGTTCTTCTGCTTGTCGGCCATGATATAGACGTTGTGGCTGT
TGTAGTTGTACTCCAGCTTGTGCCCCAGGATGTTGCCGTCCTCCTTGAAGTCGATGCCCTTCAGCTCGAT
GCGGTTCACCAGGGTGTCGCCCTCGAACTTCACCTCGGCGCGGGTCTTGTAGTTGCCGTCGTCCTTGAAG
AAGATGGTGCGCTCCTGGACGTAGCCTTCGGGCATGGCGGACTTGAAGAAGTCGTGCTGCTTCATGTGGT
CGGGGTAGCGGGCGAAGCACTGCAGGCCGTAGCCGAAGGTGGTCACGAGGGTGGGCCAGGGCACGGGCAG
CTTGCCGGTGGTGCAGATGAACTTCAGGGTCAGCTTGCCGTAGGTGGCATCGCCCTCGCCCTCGCCGGAC
ACGCTGAACTTGTGGCCGTTTACGTCGCCGTCCAGCTCGACCAGGATGGGCACCACCCCGGTGAACAGCT
CCTCGCCCTTGCTCACGGCGGCCGCCCTGCCGAACATTCTGATGTTGACCTCGTCGTTGGGGGGGGCATT
CTTCTCGTGGTTCAGTCCGAAGGGGTCGTCGGCCTCAGGCTTCTCCTGGCCAGGGAGGCAAGCCGGGTCC
CACTTTCCCTCGAGCACTCCCCAGGCGGTGGACCACAGGATCACGCCGTAGGTGTTCTTGCACAGGCCGT
CGGCGAGCAGATACAGGATGGCGCTCACGTTCTCGTGGATCACGCACACGCCGGTGGGGGAAATCAGCCA
CACGATGGGGAACATGGTCCAGGCGATGAAGAAGATCAGCCTCAGCATCTTGATCCTCACCACCACCTTC
TGGGCCAGAGGGGTGCCCACGGACTCGAAGCCGTACAGTCCCACCTGGAAGATGGTGAACACCACGCTGT
ATTCGAAGACCAGGCAGGTAGCGCCGAAGAAGAAGAACAGCCACTTCATGTACTCGGCGGGGGAGATGGT
AGCGGTAATGCCCATCACCACCCTGATAATGCTGGCGGCCTGGGCGATGGGGTTCAGAGGGATGCTCTTG
TACTTCACCAGAGCCATGTTGGAGATCTGGCCCAGCATAATGGGGCATGTGCACAGCCAGCTGGCCATCC
TGGACCAGGGAAAGAACCTGCCGTCCCTCATCTGCAGTGTGCCATTGCCGGTGCTGGCCAGGGCGTATGT
GATGGACTCCACGAAGGGCAGGTACACGCTCTCCCAGGGCACCTTGGGGGCCCTGCTGATCATGAAGATG
GTCTGGCATCCGCTCACCACGGCCCACACCAGCTGCAGCAGGCTCACGAAGGTGCTGTCGATCCTGCTCA
TGTTGTAGCACTCTGTGTGGGTGCTGGCCCACTCGCCGTACACGACCTGGGAGGCCATGGATCCCGGCTA
GCTACGTAGGCGCGCCTTAATTAAGAAGTTCCTATACTTCTGATAGAATAGGAACTTCTTGCCTTAACCC
AGAAATTATCACTGTTATTCTTTAGAATGGTGCAAAGAGAAGTTCCTATACTTTCTAGAGAATAGGAACT
TCCAGAATTCGATATCAAGCTTATCGATAATCAACCTCTGGATTACAAAATTTGTGAAAGATTGACTGGT
ATTCTTAACTATGTTGCTCCTTTTACGCTATGTGGATACGCTGCTTTAATGCCTTTGTATCATGCTATTG
CTTCCCGTATGGCTTTCATTTTCTCCTCCTTGTATAAATCCTGGTTGCTGTCTCTTTATGAGGAGTTGTG
GCCCGTTGTCAGGCAACGTGGCGTGGTGTGCACTGTGTTTGCTGACGCAACCCCCACTGGTTGGGGCATT
GCCACCACCTGTCAGCTCCTTTCCGGGACTTTCGCTTTCCCCCTCCCTATTGCCACGGCGGAACTCATCG
CCGCCTGCCTTGCCCGCTGCTGGACAGGGGCTCGGCTGTTGGGCACTGACAATTCCGTGGTGTTGTCGGG
GAAATCATCGTCCTTTCCTTGGCTGCTCGCCTATGTTGCCACCTGGATTCTGCGCGGGACGTCCTTCTGC
TACGTCCCTTCGGCCCTCAATCCAGCGGACCTTCCTTCCCGCGGCCTGCTGCCGGCTCTGCGGCCTCTTC
CGCGTCTTCGCCTTCGCCCTCAGACGAGTCGGATCTCCCTTTGGGCCGCCTCCCCGCATCGATACCGAGC
GCTGCTCGAGAGATCTACGGGTGGCATCCCTGTGACCCCTCCCCAGTGCCTCTCCTGGCCCTGGAAGTTG
CCACTCCAGTGCCCACCAGCCTTGTCCTAATAAAATTAAGTTGCATCATTTTGTCTGACTAGGTGTCCTT
CTATAATATTATGGGGTGGAGGGGGGTGGTATGGAGCAAGGGGCAAGTTGGGAAGACAACCTGTAGGGCC
TGCGGGGTCTATTGGGAACCAAGCTGGAGTGCAGTGGCACAATCTTGGCTCACTGCAATCTCCGCCTCCT
GGGTTCAAGCGATTCTCCTGCCTCAGCCTCCCGAGTTGTTGGGATTCCAGGCATGCATGACCAGGCTCAG
CTAATTTTTGTTTTTTTGGTAGAGACGGGGTTTCACCATATTGGCCAGGCTGGTCTCCAACTCCTAATCT
CAGGTGATCTACCCACCTTGGCCTCCCAAATTGCTGGGATTACAGGCGTGAACCACTGCTCCCTTCCCTG
TCCTTCTGATTTTGTAGGTAACCACGTGCGGACCGAGCGGCCGCAGGAACCCCTAGTGATGGAGTTGGCC
ACTCCCTCTCTGCGCGCTCGCTCGCTCACTGAGGCCGGGCGACCAAAGGTCGCCCGACGCCCGGGCTTTG
CCCGGGCGGCCTCAGTGAGCGAGCGAGCGCGCAGCTGCCTGCAGGGGCGCCTGATGCGGTATTTTCTCCT
TACGCATCTGTGCGGTATTTCACACCGCATA
[142 nt withheld, positions 4792-4933]
C
[141 nt withheld, positions 4935-5075]
CCTTTGACGTTGGAGTCCACGTTCTTT
[37 nt withheld, positions 5103-5139]
ACCCTATCTCGGGCTATTCTTTTGATTTATAAGGGATTTTGCCGATTTCGGCCTATTGGTTAAAAAATGA
GCTGATTTAACAAAAATTTAACGCGAATTTTAACAAAATATTAACGTTTACAATTTTATGGTGCACTCTC
AGTACAATCTGCTCTGATGCCGCATAGTTAAGCCAGCCCCGACACCCGCCAACACCCGCTGACGCGCCCT
GACGGGCTTGTCTGCTCCCGGCATCCGCTTACAGACAAGCTGTGACCGTCTCCGGGAGCTGCATGTGTCA
GAGGTTTTCACCGTCATCACCGAAACGCGCGAGACGAAAGGGCCTCGTGATACGCCTATTTTTATAGGTT
AATGTCATGATAATAATGGTTTCTTAGACGTCAGGTGGCACTTTTCGGGGAAATGTGCGCGGAACCCCTA
TTTGTTTATTTTTCTAAATACATTCAAATATGTATCCGCTCATGAGACAATAACCCTGATAAATGCTTCA
ATAATATTGAAAAAGGAAGAGTATGAGTATTCAACATTTCCGTGTCGCCCTTATTCCCTTTTTTGCGGCA
TTTTGCCTTCCTGTTTTTGCTCACCCAGAAACGCTGGTGAAAGTAAAAGATGCTGAAGATCAGTTGGGTG
CACGAGTGGGTTACATCGAACTGGATCTCAACAGCGGTAAGATCCTTGAGAGTTTTCGCCCCGAAGAACG
TTTTCCAATGATGAGCACTTTTAAAGTTCTGCTATGTGGCGCGGTATTATCCCGTATTGACGCCGGGCAA
GAGCAACTCGGTCGCCGCATACACTATTCTCAGAATGACTTGGTTGAGTACTCACCAGTCACAGAAAAGC
ATCTTACGGATGGCATGACAGTAAGAGAATTATGCAGTGCTGCCATAACCATGAGTGATAACACTGCGGC
CAACTTACTTCTGACAACGATCGGAGGACCGAAGGAGCTAACCGCTTTTTTGCACAACATGGGGGATCAT
GTAACTCGCCTTGATCGTTGGGAACCGGAGCTGAATGAAGCCATACCAAACGACGAGCGTGACACCACGA
TGCCTGTAGCAATGGCAACAACGTTGCGCAAACTATTAACTGGCGAACTACTTACTCTAGCTTCCCGGCA
ACAATTAATAGACTGGATGGAGGCGGATAAAGTTGCAGGACCACTTCTGCGCTCGGCCCTTCCGGCTGGC
TGGTTTATTGCTGATAAATCTGGAGCCGGTGAGCGTGGGTCTCGCGGTATCATTGCAGCACTGGGGCCAG
ATGGTAAGCCCTCCCGTATCGTAGTTATCTACACGACGGGGAGTCAGGCAACTATGGATGAACGAAATAG
ACAGATCGCTGAGATAGGTGCCTCACTGATTAAGCATTGGTAACTGTCAGACCAAGTTTACTCATATATA
CTTTAGATTGATTTAAAACTTCATTTTTAATTTAAAAGGATCTAGGTGAAGATCCTTTTTGATAATCTCA
TGACCAAAATCCCTTAACGTGAGTTTTCGTTCCACTGAGCGTCAGACCCCGTAGAAAAGATCAAAGGATC
TTCTTGAGATCCTTTTTTTCTGCGCGTAATCTGCTGCTTGCAAACAAAAAAACCACCGCTACCAGCGGTG
GTTTGTTTGCCGGATCAAGAGCTACCAACTCTTTTTCCGAAGGTAACTGGCTTCAGCAGAGCGCAGATAC
CAAATACTGTCCTTCTAGTGTAGCCGTAGTTAGGCCACCACTTCAAGAACTCTGTAGCACCGCCTACATA
CCTCGCTCTGCTAATCCTGTTACCAGTGGCTGCTGCCAGTGGCGATAAGTCGTGTCTTACCGGGTTGGAC
TCAAGACGATAGTTACCGGATAAGGCGCAGCGGTCGGGCTGAACGGGGGGTTCGTGCACACAGCCCAGCT
TGGAGCGAACGACCTACACCGAACTGAGATACCTACAGCGTGAGCTATGAGAAAGCGCCACGCTTCCCGA
AGGGAGAAAGGCGGACAGGTATCCGGTAAGCGGCAGGGTCGGAACAGGAGAGCGCACGAGGGAGCTTCCA
GGGGGAAACGCCTGGTATCTTTATAGTCCTGTCGGGTTTCGCCACCTCTGACTTGAGCGTCGATTTTTGT
GATGCTCGTCAGGGGGGCGGAGCCTATGGAAAAACGCCAGCAACGCGGCCTTTTTACGGTTCCTGGCCTT
TTGCTGGCCTTTTGCTCACATGT
Features (pLannotate 1.2.2; 22 found; start..end, strand, type, name):
      1..141     -  repeat_region  AAV2 ITR: inverted terminal repeat of adeno-associated virus serotype 2 inverted
    169..235     +  CDS            small t antigen (fragment): SV40 (simian virus 40) small t antigen
    261..472     +  promoter       EF-1α core promoter: core promoter for human elongation factor EF-1α
    473..581     +  intron         EF-1α intron A (fragment): intron upstream of the start codon of human EF-1α
   1207..1410    +  intron         EF-1α intron A: truncated intron upstream of the start codon of human EF-1α
   1460..1509    -  intron         β-globin intron (fragment): internally truncated intron from human β-globin
   1510..1543    +  protein_bind   FRT (minimal): supports FLP-mediated excision but not integration (Turan and Bode, 2011) FLP recombinase from the Saccharomyces cerevisiae 2μ plasmid
   1572..1649    -  CDS            Mlph (fragment): MELPH_MOUSE - Also known as Ln, Slac2a. Experimental evidence at protein level: Swiss-Prot protein existence level 1. Rab effector protein involved in melanosome transport. Serves as link between melanosome-bound RAB27A and the motor protein MYO5A. From Mus musculus (Mouse).
   1683..2396    -  CDS            EYFP: EYFP is a basic (constitutively fluorescent) green/yellow fluorescent protein published in 1996, derived from Aequorea victoria. It is reported to be a very rapidly-maturing weak dimer with high acid sensitivity.
   3349..3399    -  intron         β-globin intron (fragment): internally truncated intron from human β-globin
   3399..3432    -  protein_bind   FRT (minimal): supports FLP-mediated excision but not integration (Turan and Bode, 2011) FLP recombinase from the Saccharomyces cerevisiae 2μ plasmid
   3435..3459    +  misc_feature   MCS (fragment): pBluescript multiple cloning site
   3459..4047    +  misc_feature   WPRE: woodchuck hepatitis virus posttranscriptional regulatory element
   4079..4555    +  polyA_signal   hGH poly(A) signal: human growth hormone polyadenylation signal
   4595..4735    +  repeat_region  AAV2 ITR: inverted terminal repeat of adeno-associated virus serotype 2 inverted
   4740..4791    -  misc_feature   bom (fragment): basis of mobility region from pBR322
   4810..5190    +  rep_origin     M13 ori (sequence partly withheld): M13 bacteriophage origin of replication; arrow indicates direction of (+) strand synthesis
   5266..5315    -  misc_feature   bom (fragment): basis of mobility region from pBR322
   5417..5452    -  CDS            rop (fragment): Rop protein, which maintains plasmids at low copy number; rop
   5547..5651    +  promoter       AmpR promoter: bla
   5652..6512    +  CDS            AmpR: β-lactamase; bla; confers resistance to ampicillin, carbenicillin, and related antibiotics
   6683..7271    +  rep_origin     ori: high-copy-number ColE1/pMB1/pBR322/pUC origin of replication
