>Addgene plasmid #114371 | pAAV-EF1α-FRT-FLEX-GtACR2-EYFP-MBD | addgene full sequence | sequence record 220110 | Addgene NGS Result
AAACAGAGAGGAATCTTTGCAGCTAATGGACCTTCTAGGTCTTGAAAGGAGTGGGAATTGGCTCCGGTGC
CCGTCAGTGGGCAGAGCGCACATCGCCCACAGTCCCCGAGAAGTTGGGGGGAGGGGTCGGCAATTGAACC
GGTGCCTAGAGAAGGTGGCGCGGGGTAAACTGGGAAAGTGATGTCGTGTACTGGCTCCGCCTTTTTCCCG
AGGGTGGGGGAGAACCGTATATAAGTGCAGTAGTCGCCGTGAACGTTCTTTTTCGCAACGGGTTTGCCGC
CAGAACACAGGTAAGTGCCGTGTGTGGTTCCCGCGGGCCTGGCCTCTTTACGGGTTATGGCCCTTGCGTG
CCTTGAATTACTTCCACCTGGCTGCAGTACGTGATTCTTGATCCCGAGCTTCGGGTTGGAAGTGGGTGGG
AGAGTTCGAGGCCTTGCGCTTAAGGAGCCCCTTCGCCTCGTGCTTGAGTTGAGGCCTGGCCTGGGCGCTG
GGGCCGCCGCGTGCGAATCTGGTGGCACCTTCGCGCCTGTCTCGCTGCTTTCGATAAGTCTCTAGCCATT
TAAAATTTTTGATGACCTGCTGCGACGCTTTTTTTCTGGCAAGATAGTCTTGTAAATGCGGGCCAAGATC
TGCACACTGGTATTTCGGTTTTTGGGGCCGCGGGCGGCGACGGGGCCCGTGCGTCCCAGCGCACATGTTC
GGCGAGGCGGGGCCTGCGAGCGCGGCCACCGAGAATCGGACGGGGGTAGTCTCAAGCTGGCCGGCCTGCT
CTGGTGCCTGGCCTCGCGCCGCCGTGTATCGCCCCGCCCTGGGCGGCAAGGCTGGCCCGGTCGGCACCAG
TTGCGTGAGCGGAAAGATGGCCGCTTCCCGGCCCTGCTGCAGGGAGCTCAAAATGGAGGACGCGGCGCTC
GGGAGAGCGGGCGGGTGAGTCACCCACACAAAGGAAAAGGGCCTTTCCGTCCTCAGCCGTCGCTTCATGT
GACTCCACGGAGTACCGGGCGCCGTCCAGGCACCTCGATTAGTTCTCGAGCTTTTGGAGTACGTCGTCTT
TAGGTTGGGGGGAGGGGTTTTATGCGATGGAGTTTCCCCACACTGAGTGGGTGGAGACTGAAGTTAGGCC
AGCTTGGCACTTGATGTAATTCTCCTTGGAATTTGCCCTTTTTGAGTTTGGATCTTGGTTCATTCTCAAG
CCTCAGACAGTGGTTCAAAGTTTTTTTCTTCCATTTCAGGTGTCGTGAGGTACCGAAGTTCCTATTCTAT
CAGAAGTATAGGAACTTCGCAGAATGGTAGCTGGATTGTAGCTGCTATTAGCAATATGAAACCTCTTAGA
AGTTCCTATTCTCTAGAAAGTATAGGAACTTCGAATTCTTACTTGTACAGTTTAAACTCAATCGCTGTCC
TCCTCGAAATCTACATCTCGGAAACTAAGCAGTCGCTTCTTCTTCTTGCTGTTTAGTGGTTGATCTCGAG
AGCCTGATCCACGCGTACCGCTACCGCTTCCCTTGTACAGCTCGTCCATGCCGAGAGTGATCCCGGCGGC
GGTCACGAACTCCAGCAGGACCATGTGATCGCGCTTCTCGTTGGGGTCTTTGCTCAGGGCGGACTGGTAG
CTCAGGTAGTGGTTGTCGGGCAGCAGCACGGGGCCGTCGCCGATGGGGGTGTTCTGCTGGTAGTGGTCGG
CGAGCTGCACGCTGCCGTCCTCGATGTTGTGGCGGATCTTGAAGTTCACCTTGATGCCGTTCTTCTGCTT
GTCGGCCATGATATAGACGTTGTGGCTGTTGTAGTTGTACTCCAGCTTGTGCCCCAGGATGTTGCCGTCC
TCCTTGAAGTCGATGCCCTTCAGCTCGATGCGGTTCACCAGGGTGTCGCCCTCGAACTTCACCTCGGCGC
GGGTCTTGTAGTTGCCGTCGTCCTTGAAGAAGATGGTGCGCTCCTGGACGTAGCCTTCGGGCATGGCGGA
CTTGAAGAAGTCGTGCTGCTTCATGTGGTCGGGGTAGCGGGCGAAGCACTGCAGGCCGTAGCCGAAGGTG
GTCACGAGGGTGGGCCAGGGCACGGGCAGCTTGCCGGTGGTGCAGATGAACTTCAGGGTCAGCTTGCCGT
AGGTGGCATCGCCCTCGCCCTCGCCGGACACGCTGAACTTGTGGCCGTTTACGTCGCCGTCCAGCTCGAC
CAGGATGGGCACCACCCCGGTGAACAGCTCCTCGCCCTTGCTCACGGCGGCCGCCCTGCCGAACATTCTG
ATGTTGACCTCGTCGTTGGGGGGGGCATTCTTCTCGTGGTTCAGTCCGAAGGGGTCGTCGGCCTCAGGCT
TCTCCTGGCCAGGGAGGCAAGCCGGGTCCCACTTTCCCTCGAGCACTCCCCAGGCGGTGGACCACAGGAT
CACGCCGTAGGTGTTCTTGCACAGGCCGTCGGCGAGCAGATACAGGATGGCGCTCACGTTCTCGTGGATC
ACGCACACGCCGGTGGGGGAAATCAGCCACACGATGGGGAACATGGTCCAGGCGATGAAGAAGATCAGCC
TCAGCATCTTGATCCTCACCACCACCTTCTGGGCCAGAGGGGTGCCCACGGACTCGAAGCCGTACAGTCC
CACCTGGAAGATGGTGAACACCACGCTGTATTCGAAGACCAGGCAGGTAGCGCCGAAGAAGAAGAACAGC
CACTTCATGTACTCGGCGGGGGAGATGGTAGCGGTAATGCCCATCACCACCCTGATAATGCTGGCGGCCT
GGGCGATGGGGTTCAGAGGGATGCTCTTGTACTTCACCAGAGCCATGTTGGAGATCTGGCCCAGCATAAT
GGGGCATGTGCACAGCCAGCTGGCCATCCTGGACCAGGGAAAGAACCTGCCGTCCCTCATCTGCAGTGTG
CCATTGCCGGTGCTGGCCAGGGCGTATGTGATGGACTCCACGAAGGGCAGGTACACGCTCTCCCAGGGCA
CCTTGGGGGCCCTGCTGATCATGAAGATGGTCTGGCATCCGCTCACCACGGCCCACACCAGCTGCAGCAG
GCTCACGAAGGTGCTGTCGATCCTGCTCATGTTGTAGCACTCTGTGTGGGTGCTGGCCCACTCGCCGTAC
ACGACCTGGGAGGCCATGGATCCCGGCTAGCTACGTAGGCGCGCCTTAATTAAGAAGTTCCTATACTTCT
GATAGAATAGGAACTTCTTGCCTTAACCCAGAAATTATCACTGTTATTCTTTAGAATGGTGCAAAGAGAA
GTTCCTATACTTTCTAGAGAATAGGAACTTCCAGAATTCGATATCAAGCTTATCGATAATCAACCTCTGG
ATTACAAAATTTGTGAAAGATTGACTGGTATTCTTAACTATGTTGCTCCTTTTACGCTATGTGGATACGC
TGCTTTAATGCCTTTGTATCATGCTATTGCTTCCCGTATGGCTTTCATTTTCTCCTCCTTGTATAAATCC
TGGTTGCTGTCTCTTTATGAGGAGTTGTGGCCCGTTGTCAGGCAACGTGGCGTGGTGTGCACTGTGTTTG
CTGACGCAACCCCCACTGGTTGGGGCATTGCCACCACCTGTCAGCTCCTTTCCGGGACTTTCGCTTTCCC
CCTCCCTATTGCCACGGCGGAACTCATCGCCGCCTGCCTTGCCCGCTGCTGGACAGGGGCTCGGCTGTTG
GGCACTGACAATTCCGTGGTGTTGTCGGGGAAATCATCGTCCTTTCCTTGGCTGCTCGCCTATGTTGCCA
CCTGGATTCTGCGCGGGACGTCCTTCTGCTACGTCCCTTCGGCCCTCAATCCAGCGGACCTTCCTTCCCG
CGGCCTGCTGCCGGCTCTGCGGCCTCTTCCGCGTCTTCGCCTTCGCCCTCAGACGAGTCGGATCTCCCTT
TGGGCCGCCTCCCCGCATCGATACCGAGCGCTGCTCGAGAGATCTACGGGTGGCATCCCTGTGACCCCTC
CCCAGTGCCTCTCCTGGCCCTGGAAGTTGCCACTCCAGTGCCCACCAGCCTTGTCCTAATAAAATTAAGT
TGCATCATTTTGTCTGACTAGGTGTCCTTCTATAATATTATGGGGTGGAGGGGGGTGGTATGGAGCAAGG
GGCAAGTTGGGAAGACAACCTGTAGGGCCTGCGGGGTCTATTGGGAACCAAGCTGGAGTGCAGTGGCACA
ATCTTGGCTCACTGCAATCTCCGCCTCCTGGGTTCAAGCGATTCTCCTGCCTCAGCCTCCCGAGTTGTTG
GGATTCCAGGCATGCATGACCAGGCTCAGCTAATTTTTGTTTTTTTGGTAGAGACGGGGTTTCACCATAT
TGGCCAGGCTGGTCTCCAACTCCTAATCTCAGGTGATCTACCCACCTTGGCCTCCCAAATTGCTGGGATT
ACAGGCGTGAACCACTGCTCCCTTCCCTGTCCTTCTGATTTTGTAGGTAACCACGTGCGGACCGAGCGGC
CGCAGGAACCCCTAGTGATGGAGTTGGCCACTCCCTCTCTGCGCGCTCGCTCGCTCACTGAGGCCGGGCG
ACCAAAGGTCGCCCGACGCCCGGGCTTTGCCCGGGCGGCCTCAGTGAGCGAGCGAGCGCGCAGCTGCCTG
CAGGGGCGCCTGATGCGGTATTTTCTCCTTACGCATCTGTGCGGTATTTCACACCGCATA
[95 nt withheld, positions 4611-4705]
T
[46 nt withheld, positions 4707-4752]
C
[141 nt withheld, positions 4754-4894]
CCTTTGACGTTGGAGTCCACGTTCTTT
[37 nt withheld, positions 4922-4958]
ACTCTATCTCGGGCTATTCTTTTGATTTATAAGGGATTTTGCCGATTTCGGTCTATTGGTTAAAAAATGA
GCTGATTTAACAAAAATTTAACGCGAATTTTAACAAAATATTAACGTTTACAATTTTATGGTGCACTCTC
AGTACAATCTGCTCTGATGCCGCATAGTTAAGCCAGCCCCGACACCCGCCAACACCCGCTGACGCGCCCT
GACGGGCTTGTCTGCTCCCGGCATCCGCTTACAGACAAGCTGTGACCGTCTCCGGGAGCTGCATGTGTCA
GAGGTTTTCACCGTCATCACCGAAACGCGCGAGACGAAAGGGCCTCGTGATACGCCTATTTTTATAGGTT
AATGTCATGATAATAATGGTTTCTTAGACGTCAGGTGGCACTTTTCGGGGAAATGTGCGCGGAACCCCTA
TTTGTTTATTTTTCTAAATACATTCAAATATGTATCCGCTCATGAGACAATAACCCTGATAAATGCTTCA
ATAATATTGAAAAAGGAAGAGTATGAGTATTCAACATTTCCGTGTCGCCCTTATTCCCTTTTTTGCGGCA
TTTTGCCTTCCTGTTTTTGCTCACCCAGAAACGCTGGTGAAAGTAAAAGATGCTGAAGATCAGTTGGGTG
CACGAGTGGGTTACATCGAACTGGATCTCAACAGCGGTAAGATCCTTGAGAGTTTTCGCCCCGAAGAACG
TTTTCCAATGATGAGCACTTTTAAAGTTCTGCTATGTGGCGCGGTATTATCCCGTATTGACGCCGGGCAA
GAGCAACTCGGTCGCCGCATACACTATTCTCAGAATGACTTGGTTGAGTACTCACCAGTCACAGAAAAGC
ATCTTACGGATGGCATGACAGTAAGAGAATTATGCAGTGCTGCCATAACCATGAGTGATAACACTGCGGC
CAACTTACTTCTGACAACGATCGGAGGACCGAAGGAGCTAACCGCTTTTTTGCACAACATGGGGGATCAT
GTAACTCGCCTTGATCGTTGGGAACCGGAGCTGAATGAAGCCATACCAAACGACGAGCGTGACACCACGA
TGCCTGTAGCAATGGCAACAACGTTGCGCAAACTATTAACTGGCGAACTACTTACTCTAGCTTCCCGGCA
ACAATTAATAGACTGGATGGAGGCGGATAAAGTTGCAGGACCACTTCTGCGCTCGGCCCTTCCGGCTGGC
TGGTTTATTGCTGATAAATCTGGAGCCGGTGAGCGTGGGTCTCGCGGTATCATTGCAGCACTGGGGCCAG
ATGGTAAGCCCTCCCGTATCGTAGTTATCTACACGACGGGGAGTCAGGCAACTATGGATGAACGAAATAG
ACAGATCGCTGAGATAGGTGCCTCACTGATTAAGCATTGGTAACTGTCAGACCAAGTTTACTCATATATA
CTTTAGATTGATTTAAAACTTCATTTTTAATTTAAAAGGATCTAGGTGAAGATCCTTTTTGATAATCTCA
TGACCAAAATCCCTTAACGTGAGTTTTCGTTCCACTGAGCGTCAGACCCCGTAGAAAAGATCAAAGGATC
TTCTTGAGATCCTTTTTTTCTGCGCGTAATCTGCTGCTTGCAAACAAAAAAACCACCGCTACCAGCGGTG
GTTTGTTTGCCGGATCAAGAGCTACCAACTCTTTTTCCGAAGGTAACTGGCTTCAGCAGAGCGCAGATAC
CAAATACTGTTCTTCTAGTGTAGCCGTAGTTAGGCCACCACTTCAAGAACTCTGTAGCACCGCCTACATA
CCTCGCTCTGCTAATCCTGTTACCAGTGGCTGCTGCCAGTGGCGATAAGTCGTGTCTTACCGGGTTGGAC
TCAAGACGATAGTTACCGGATAAGGCGCAGCGGTCGGGCTGAACGGGGGGTTCGTGCACACAGCCCAGCT
TGGAGCGAACGACCTACACCGAACTGAGATACCTACAGCGTGAGCTATGAGAAAGCGCCACGCTTCCCGA
AGGGAGAAAGGCGGACAGGTATCCGGTAAGCGGCAGGGTCGGAACAGGAGAGCGCACGAGGGAGCTTCCA
GGGGGAAACGCCTGGTATCTTTATAGTCCTGTCGGGTTTCGCCACCTCTGACTTGAGCGTCGATTTTTGT
GATGCTCGTCAGGGGGGCGGAGCCTATGGAAAAACGCCAGCAACGCGGCCTTTTTACGGTTCCTGGCCTT
TTGCTGGCCTTTTGCTCACATGTCCTGCAGGCAGCTGCGCGCTCGCTCGCTCACTGAGGCCGCCCGGGCG
TCGGGCGACCTTTGGTCGCCCGGCCTCAGTGAGCGAGCGAGCGCGCAGAGAGGGAGTGGCCAACTCCATC
ACTAGGGGTTCCTGCGGCCGCACGCGTAAGCTTTGCAAAGATGGATAAAGTTTT
Features (pLannotate 1.2.2; 21 found; start..end, strand, type, name):
     60..1238    +  promoter       EF-1α promoter: strong constitutive promoter for human elongation factor EF-1α
   1279..1328    -  intron         β-globin intron (fragment): internally truncated intron from human β-globin
   1329..1362    +  protein_bind   FRT (minimal): supports FLP-mediated excision but not integration (Turan and Bode, 2011) FLP recombinase from the Saccharomyces cerevisiae 2μ plasmid
   1391..1468    -  CDS            Mlph (fragment): MELPH_MOUSE - Also known as Ln, Slac2a. Experimental evidence at protein level: Swiss-Prot protein existence level 1. Rab effector protein involved in melanosome transport. Serves as link between melanosome-bound RAB27A and the motor protein MYO5A. From Mus musculus (Mouse).
   1502..2215    -  CDS            EYFP: EYFP is a basic (constitutively fluorescent) green/yellow fluorescent protein published in 1996, derived from Aequorea victoria. It is reported to be a very rapidly-maturing weak dimer with high acid sensitivity.
   3168..3218    -  intron         β-globin intron (fragment): internally truncated intron from human β-globin
   3218..3251    -  protein_bind   FRT (minimal): supports FLP-mediated excision but not integration (Turan and Bode, 2011) FLP recombinase from the Saccharomyces cerevisiae 2μ plasmid
   3254..3278    +  misc_feature   MCS (fragment): pBluescript multiple cloning site
   3278..3866    +  misc_feature   WPRE: woodchuck hepatitis virus posttranscriptional regulatory element
   3898..4374    +  polyA_signal   hGH poly(A) signal: human growth hormone polyadenylation signal
   4414..4554    +  repeat_region  AAV2 ITR: inverted terminal repeat of adeno-associated virus serotype 2 inverted
   4559..4610    -  misc_feature   bom (fragment): basis of mobility region from pBR322
   4629..5084    +  rep_origin     f1 ori (sequence partly withheld): f1 bacteriophage origin of replication; arrow indicates direction of (+) strand synthesis
   5085..5134    -  misc_feature   bom (fragment): basis of mobility region from pBR322
   5236..5271    -  CDS            rop (fragment): Rop protein, which maintains plasmids at low copy number; rop
   5366..5470    +  promoter       AmpR promoter: bla
   5471..6331    +  CDS            AmpR: β-lactamase; bla; confers resistance to ampicillin, carbenicillin, and related antibiotics
   6502..7090    +  rep_origin     ori: high-copy-number ColE1/pMB1/pBR322/pUC origin of replication
   7163..7190    +  repeat_region  AAV2 ITR (fragment): inverted terminal repeat of adeno-associated virus serotype 2 inverted
   7219..7246    +  repeat_region  AAV2 ITR (fragment): inverted terminal repeat of adeno-associated virus serotype 2 inverted
   7309..53      +  CDS            small t antigen (fragment) (across the origin): SV40 (simian virus 40) small t antigen
