[The description below was written by a language model from this plasmid's Addgene catalogue record and pLannotate feature annotations shown in this document.]
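Description:
pAAV-EF1α-FRT-FLEX-GtACR2-EYFP-MBD is an adeno-associated virus transfer plasmid of about 7.3 kb for Flp recombinase-dependent expression of a soma- and dendrite-targeted light-gated chloride channel in mammalian neurons. The bacterial backbone carries a high-copy ColE1/pUC-type origin, an f1/M13 phage origin and a β-lactamase gene for ampicillin selection. The expression cassette lies between AAV2 inverted terminal repeats, which allow it to be packaged into recombinant AAV particles. The depositor's sequence shows two complete ITRs. The repository's sequencing result is ten bases shorter and annotates the upstream ITR only as short fragments; this may reflect difficulty reading the repeat or a small change within it, and the record does not say which.

Transcription is driven by the human EF-1α promoter with its intron and is terminated by a WPRE, which enhances transcript stability and expression, followed by the human growth hormone polyadenylation signal. Between these elements the coding sequence sits in the antisense orientation, flanked by oppositely oriented minimal FRT sites. Short stretches next to each FRT are annotated as β-globin intron fragments and may be variant recombination sites typical of a FLEX double-site design, though the record does not confirm this. Flpo-mediated recombination inverts the cassette into the sense orientation, so only Flp-expressing cells produce the protein. The open reading frame encodes the anion channelrhodopsin GtACR2, which falls in the unannotated region upstream of EYFP. It is fused at its C terminus to EYFP and then to MBD, annotated as a short fragment of mouse melanophilin. According to the record, this tag restricts the channel to the somatodendritic compartment. The associated publication title indicates that such targeting is meant to reduce the excitatory effect these chloride channels have in axons, making the construct suited to optogenetic silencing of genetically defined neurons.
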