Addgene plasmid #114371: pAAV-EF1α-FRT-FLEX-GtACR2-EYFP-MBD
Purpose: expresses Flpo recombinase-dependent GtACR2-MBD, which targets GtACR2 to the somatodendritic compartment
Depositing lab: Mingshan Xue. Depositing organization: Baylor College of Medicine. Publication: Targeting light-gated chloride channels to neuronal somatodendritic domain reduces their excitatory effect in the axon. Messier JE, Chen H, Cai ZL, Xue M. Elife. 2018 Aug 9;7. pii: 38506. doi: 10.7554/eLife.38506. PubMed 30091701.
Backbone
  Vector backbone: pAAV
  Backbone size w/o insert (bp): 5625
  Total vector size (bp): 7332
  Vector type: Mammalian Expression, AAV
Growth in bacteria
  Bacterial resistance: Ampicillin, 100 μg/mL
  Growth temperature: 37°C
  Growth strain: NEB Stable
  Copy number: Unknown
Gene/Insert
  Gene/Insert name: GtACR2-EYFP-MBD (alt name: anion channelrhodopsin 2)
  Insert size (bp): 1707
  Entrez Gene: NEWENTRY
  Promoter: Ef1a
  Tag / fusion protein: EYFP (C terminal on insert); MBD (C terminal on insert)
  Cloning method: Restriction Enzyme; 5′ cloning site PmeI (not destroyed); 3′ cloning site BamHI, NheI (not destroyed)
  Sequencing primers: 5′ TCAAGCCTCAGACAGTGGTTC (Ef1a-F); 3′ CATAGCGTAAAAGGAGCAACA (WPRE-R)
Resource information
  A portion of this plasmid was derived from a plasmid made by: Backbone vector from pAAV-EF1α-FRT-FLEX-GtACR2-EYFP (Addgene #114369)
Terms and licenses: Academic/Nonprofit Terms; Industry Terms: Not Available to Industry
Depositor comments: Please visit https://www.biorxiv.org/content/early/2018/05/25/331165.1 for bioRxiv preprint.
How to cite: pAAV-EF1α-FRT-FLEX-GtACR2-EYFP-MBD was a gift from Mingshan Xue (Addgene plasmid # 114371 ; http://n2t.net/addgene:114371 ; RRID:Addgene_114371)
